Addgene plasmid #128668: pLVX-Flag-Polß(TM)-IRES-hyg
Purpose: mammalian expression of Flag-Polß(TM: L301R/V303R/V306R) protein with hygromycin selection
Depositing lab: Robert Sobol. Depositing organization: University of Pittsburgh (University, School of Medicine, and Cancer Institute). Publication: HSP90 regulates DNA repair via the interaction between XRCC1 and DNA polymerase beta. Fang Q, Inanc B, Schamus S, Wang XH, Wei L, Brown AR, Svilar D, Sugrue KF, Goellner EM, Zeng X, Yates NA, Lan L, Vens C, Sobol RW. Nat Commun. 2014 Nov 26;5:5513. doi: 10.1038/ncomms6513. PubMed 25423885.
Backbone
  Vector backbone: pLVX-GWB-IRES-neo
  Backbone size w/o insert (bp): 8626
  Total vector size (bp): 9655
  Vector type: Mammalian Expression, Lentiviral
  Selectable markers: Hygromycin
Growth in bacteria
  Bacterial resistance: Ampicillin, 100 μg/mL
  Growth temperature: 37°C
  Growth strain: NEB Stable
  Copy number: Unknown
Gene/Insert
  Gene/Insert name: PolB (alt name: DNA polymerase beta)
  Species: H. sapiens (human)
  Insert size (bp): 1038
  Mutation: L301R/V303R/V306R
  GenBank ID: NM_002690
  Entrez Gene: POLB
  Promoter: CMV
  Tag / fusion protein: Flag (N terminal on insert)
  Cloning method: Gateway Cloning
  Sequencing primers: 5′ M13 forward for pENTR vector; 3′ M13 reverse for pENTR vector
Terms and licenses: Academic/Nonprofit Terms; Industry Terms: Not Available to Industry
Depositor comments: An IS4 element was identified by Addgene QC that does not appear to be of functional concern but care should be taken by requesting scientists to ensure the expected functionality of the construct prior to use.
How to cite: pLVX-Flag-Polß(TM)-IRES-hyg was a gift from Robert Sobol (Addgene plasmid # 128668 ; http://n2t.net/addgene:128668 ; RRID:Addgene_128668)
