[The description below was written by a language model from this plasmid's Addgene catalogue record and pLannotate feature annotations shown in this document.]
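Description:
pLVX-Flag-Polß(TM)-IRES-hyg is an HIV-1-based lentiviral vector for mammalian expression of human DNA polymerase beta (POLB), the gap-filling polymerase and dRP lyase of base-excision repair. It carries the triple mutation L301R/V303R/V306R and an N-terminal Flag tag. The insert was moved by Gateway recombination into a pLVX IRES backbone and sits between attB1 and attB2 sites downstream of the CMV enhancer/promoter. An EMCV IRES follows, linking the polymerase to a hygromycin resistance gene on one bicistronic transcript, so hygromycin selection enriches for transduced cells that also express the tagged protein. A WPRE downstream of the marker enhances transcript expression. The viral elements annotated are the two LTRs, the Ψ packaging signal with a gag fragment, the RRE for Rev-dependent export, and the cPPT/CTS. No packaging genes are annotated, so these functions would have to be supplied in trans. In bacteria the plasmid replicates from a high-copy ColE1/pUC-type origin and is selected with ampicillin.

The associated publication concerns the interaction between XRCC1 and polymerase beta, but the record does not state what the triple mutation does. The catalogue names a neo version of the backbone, while the marker field and the annotated sequence both show hygromycin resistance.

The full sequencing assembly is 10,993 nt, longer than the listed 9,655 bp. The depositor notes an IS4 insertion element found in quality control. In the table there is an unusually large gap between the AmpR promoter and the β-lactamase coding sequence, containing an RNA-OUT annotation, which would be consistent with an insertion there. The insertion is described as not apparently of functional concern, though users are advised to verify function. A second, 4,575 nt sequence record covers only backbone elements (origin, AmpR, lac region, one LTR, SV40 poly(A) signal) and lacks the expression cassette, so it does not represent the full construct.
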