Features (pLannotate 1.2.2; 27 found; start..end, strand, type, name):
    377..634     +  LTR            5' LTR (truncated): truncated 5' long terminal repeat (LTR) from HIV-1
    681..806     +  misc_feature   HIV-1 Ψ: packaging signal of human immunodeficiency virus type 1
    790..1128    +  CDS            HIV-1 gag (fragment): gag protein from human immunodeficiency virus 1; gag
   1303..1536    +  misc_feature   RRE: The Rev response element (RRE) of HIV-1 allows for Rev-dependent mRNA export from the nucleus to the cytoplasm.
   1913..2013    +  CDS            Rev (fragment): human immunodeficiency virus 1 (HIV-1) Rev protein; rev; enhances nuclear export of unspliced and incompletely spliced viral mRNAs
   2028..2143    +  misc_feature   cPPT/CTS: central polypurine tract and central termination sequence of HIV-1 (lacking the first T)
   2201..2504    +  enhancer       CMV enhancer: human cytomegalovirus immediate early enhancer
   2505..2708    +  promoter       CMV promoter: human cytomegalovirus (CMV) immediate early promoter
   2824..2848    +  protein_bind   attB1: mutant version of attB; recombination site for the Gateway® BP reaction BP Clonase™
   2871..2895    +  CDS            3xFLAG (fragment): three tandem FLAG® epitope tags
   2899..3903    +  CDS            POLB: DPOLB_HUMAN - Experimental evidence at protein level: Swiss-Prot protein existence level 1. Repair polymerase that plays a key role in base-excision repair. Has 5'-deoxyribose-5-phosphate lyase (dRP lyase) activity that removes the 5' sugar phosphate and also acts as a DNA polymerase that adds one nucleotide to the 3' end of the arising single-nucleotide gap. Conducts 'gap-filling' DNA synthesis in a stepwise distributive fashion rather than in a processive fashion as for other DNA polymerases. From Homo sapiens (Human).
   3923..3947    -  protein_bind   attB2: mutant version of attB; recombination site for the Gateway® BP reaction BP Clonase™
   3952..3970    -  misc_feature   MCS (fragment): pBluescript multiple cloning site
   4090..4552    +  misc_feature   IRES: internal ribosome entry site (IRES) of the encephalomyocarditis virus (EMCV)
   4590..5610    +  CDS            HygR (fragment): aminoglycoside phosphotransferase from E. coli; aph(4)-Ia; confers resistance to hygromycin
   5624..6212    +  misc_feature   WPRE: woodchuck hepatitis virus posttranscriptional regulatory element
   6229..6747    +  CDS            nef (fragment): NEF_HV1BR - Experimental evidence at protein level: Swiss-Prot protein existence level 1. Extracellular Nef protein targets CD4(+) T-lymphocytes for apoptosis by interacting with CXCR4 surface receptors (PubMed:14990729). From Human immunodeficiency virus type 1 group M subtype B (isolate BRU/LAI) (HIV-1).
   6795..7052    +  LTR            5' LTR (truncated): truncated 5' long terminal repeat (LTR) from HIV-1
   7204..7220    -  protein_bind   lac operator: The lac repressor binds to the lac operator to inhibit transcription in E. coli. This inhibition can be relieved by adding lactose or isopropyl-β-D-thiogalactopyranoside (IPTG). lac repressor encoded by lacI
   7228..7258    -  promoter       lac promoter: promoter for the E. coli lac operon
   7273..7294    -  protein_bind   CAP binding site: CAP binding activates transcription in the presence of cAMP. E. coli catabolite activator protein
   7307..7399    -  CDS            lacI (fragment): lac repressor; lacI; The lac repressor binds to the lac operator to inhibit transcription in E. coli. This inhibition can be relieved by adding lactose or isopropyl-β-D-thiogalactopyranoside (IPTG).
   7582..8170    -  rep_origin     ori: high-copy-number ColE1/pMB1/pBR322/pUC origin of replication
   8341..9201    -  CDS            AmpR: β-lactamase; bla; confers resistance to ampicillin, carbenicillin, and related antibiotics
   9202..9306    -  promoter       AmpR promoter: bla
   9354..9488    +  polyA_signal   SV40 poly(A) signal: SV40 polyadenylation signal
   9655..329     +  CDS            nef (fragment) (across the origin): NEF_HV1BR - Experimental evidence at protein level: Swiss-Prot protein existence level 1. Extracellular Nef protein targets CD4(+) T-lymphocytes for apoptosis by interacting with CXCR4 surface receptors (PubMed:14990729). From Human immunodeficiency virus type 1 group M subtype B (isolate BRU/LAI) (HIV-1).
>Addgene plasmid #128668 | pLVX-Flag-Polß(TM)-IRES-hyg | depositor full sequence | sequence record 246817 | pLVX-Flag-Polß(TM)-IRES-hyg sequence 9655 bps
TGGAAGGGCTAATTCACTCCCAAAGAAGACAAGATATCCTTGATCTGTGGATCTACCACACACAAGGCTA
CTTCCCTGATTAGCAGAACTACACACCAGGGCCAGGGGTCAGATATCCACTGACCTTTGGATGGTGCTAC
AAGCTAGTACCAGTTGAGCCAGATAAGGTAGAAGAGGCCAATAAAGGAGAGAACACCAGCTTGTTACACC
CTGTGAGCCTGCATGGGATGGATGACCCGGAGAGAGAAGTGTTAGAGTGGAGGTTTGACAGCCGCCTAGC
ATTTCATCACGTGGCCCGAGAGCTGCATCCGGAGTACTTCAAGAACTGCTGATATCGAGCTTGCTACAAG
GGACTTTCCGCTGGGGACTTTCCAGGGAGGCGTGGCCTGGGCGGGACTGGGGAGTGGCGAGCCCTCAGAT
CCTGCATATAAGCAGCTGCTTTTTGCCTGTACTGGGTCTCTCTGGTTAGACCAGATCTGAGCCTGGGAGC
TCTCTGGCTAACTAGGGAACCCACTGCTTAAGCCTCAATAAAGCTTGCCTTGAGTGCTTCAAGTAGTGTG
TGCCCGTCTGTTGTGTGACTCTGGTAACTAGAGATCCCTCAGACCCTTTTAGTCAGTGTGGAAAATCTCT
AGCAGTGGCGCCCGAACAGGGACTTGAAAGCGAAAGGGAAACCAGAGGAGCTCTCTCGACGCAGGACTCG
GCTTGCTGAAGCGCGCACGGCAAGAGGCGAGGGGCGGCGACTGGTGAGTACGCCAAAAATTTTGACTAGC
GGAGGCTAGAAGGAGAGAGATGGGTGCGAGAGCGTCAGTATTAAGCGGGGGAGAATTAGATCGCGATGGG
AAAAAATTCGGTTAAGGCCAGGGGGAAAGAAAAAATATAAATTAAAACATATAGTATGGGCAAGCAGGGA
GCTAGAACGATTCGCAGTTAATCCTGGCCTGTTAGAAACATCAGAAGGCTGTAGACAAATACTGGGACAG
CTACAACCATCCCTTCAGACAGGATCAGAAGAACTTAGATCATTATATAATACAGTAGCAACCCTCTATT
GTGTGCATCAAAGGATAGAGATAAAAGACACCAAGGAAGCTTTAGACAAGATAGAGGAAGAGCAAAACAA
AAGTAAGACCACCGCACAGCAAGCGGCCGGCCGCTGATCTTCAGACCTGGAGGAGGAGATATGAGGGACA
ATTGGAGAAGTGAATTATATAAATATAAAGTAGTAAAAATTGAACCATTAGGAGTAGCACCCACCAAGGC
AAAGAGAAGAGTGGTGCAGAGAGAAAAAAGAGCAGTGGGAATAGGAGCTTTGTTCCTTGGGTTCTTGGGA
GCAGCAGGAAGCACTATGGGCGCAGCGTCAATGACGCTGACGGTACAGGCCAGACAATTATTGTCTGGTA
TAGTGCAGCAGCAGAACAATTTGCTGAGGGCTATTGAGGCGCAACAGCATCTGTTGCAACTCACAGTCTG
GGGCATCAAGCAGCTCCAGGCAAGAATCCTGGCTGTGGAAAGATACCTAAAGGATCAACAGCTCCTGGGG
ATTTGGGGTTGCTCTGGAAAACTCATTTGCACCACTGCTGTGCCTTGGAATGCTAGTTGGAGTAATAAAT
CTCTGGAACAGATTTGGAATCACACGACCTGGATGGAGTGGGACAGAGAAATTAACAATTACACAAGCTT
AATACACTCCTTAATTGAAGAATCGCAAAACCAGCAAGAAAAGAATGAACAAGAATTATTGGAATTAGAT
AAATGGGCAAGTTTGTGGAATTGGTTTAACATAACAAATTGGCTGTGGTATATAAAATTATTCATAATGA
TAGTAGGAGGCTTGGTAGGTTTAAGAATAGTTTTTGCTGTACTTTCTATAGTGAATAGAGTTAGGCAGGG
ATATTCACCATTATCGTTTCAGACCCACCTCCCAACCCCGAGGGGACCCGACAGGCCCGAAGGAATAGAA
GAAGAAGGTGGAGAGAGAGACAGAGACAGATCCATTCGATTAGTGAACGGATCTCGACGGTATCGCCTTT
AAAAGAAAAGGGGGGATTGGGGGGTACAGTGCAGGGGAAAGAATAGTAGACATAATAGCAACAGACATAC
AAACTAAAGAATTACAAAAACAAATTACAAAAATTCAAAATTTTCGGGTTTATTACAGGGACAGCAGAGA
TCCAGTTTATCGATAAGCTTGGGAGTTCCGCGTTACATAACTTACGGTAAATGGCCCGCCTGGCTGACCG
CCCAACGACCCCCGCCCATTGACGTCAATAATGACGTATGTTCCCATAGTAACGCCAATAGGGACTTTCC
ATTGACGTCAATGGGTGGAGTATTTACGGTAAACTGCCCACTTGGCAGTACATCAAGTGTATCATATGCC
AAGTACGCCCCCTATTGACGTCAATGACGGTAAATGGCCCGCCTGGCATTATGCCCAGTACATGACCTTA
TGGGACTTTCCTACTTGGCAGTACATCTACGTATTAGTCATCGCTATTACCATGGTGATGCGGTTTTGGC
AGTACATCAATGGGCGTGGATAGCGGTTTGACTCACGGGGATTTCCAAGTCTCCACCCCATTGACGTCAA
TGGGAGTTTGTTTTGGCACCAAAATCAACGGGACTTTCCAAAATGTCGTAACAACTCCGCCCCATTGACG
CAAATGGGCGGTAGGCGTGTACGGTGGGAGGTCTATATAAGCAGAGCTCGTTTAGTGAACCGTCAGATCG
CCTGGAGACGCCATCCACGCTGTTTTGACCTCCATAGAAGACACCGACTCTACTAGAGGATCTATTTCCG
GTGAATTCCTCGAGACTAGATCAACAAGTTTGTACAAAAAAGCAGGCTCCGCGGCCGCCCCCTTCACCAT
GGACTACAAAGACGATGACGATAAAGGCATGAGCAAACGGAAGGCGCCGCAGGAGACTCTCAACGGGGGA
ATCACCGACATGCTCACAGAACTCGCAAACTTTGAGAAGAACGTGAGCCAAGCTATCCACAAGTACAATG
CTTACAGAAAAGCAGCATCTGTTATAGCAAAATACCCACACAAAATAAAGAGTGGAGCTGAAGCTAAGAA
ATTGCCTGGAGTAGGAACAAAAATTGCTGAAAAGATTGATGAGTTTTTAGCAACTGGAAAATTACGTAAA
CTGGAAAAGATTCGGCAGGATGATACGAGTTCATCCATCAATTTCCTGACTCGAGTTAGTGGCATTGGTC
CATCTGCTGCAAGGAAGTTTGTAGATGAAGGAATTAAAACACTAGAAGATCTCAGAAAAAATGAAGATAA
ATTGAACCATCATCAGCGAATTGGGCTGAAATATTTTGGGGACTTTGAAAAAAGAATTCCTCGTGAAGAG
ATGTTACAAATGCAAGATATTGTACTAAATGAAGTTAAAAAAGTGGATTCTGAATACATTGCTACAGTCT
GTGGCAGTTTCAGAAGAGGTGCAGAGTCCAGTGGTGACATGGATGTTCTCCTGACCCATCCCAGCTTCAC
TTCAGAATCAACCAAACAGCCAAAACTGTTACATCAGGTTGTGGAGCAGTTACAAAAGGTTCATTTTATC
ACAGATACCCTGTCAAAGGGTGAGACAAAGTTCATGGGTGTTTGCCAGCTTCCCAGTAAAAATGATGAAA
AAGAATATCCACACAGAAGAATTGATATCAGGTTGATACCCAAAGATCAGTATTACTGTGGTGTTCTCTA
TTTCACTGGGAGTGATATTTTCAATAAGAATATGAGGGCTCATGCCCTAGAAAAGGGTTTCACAATCAAT
GAGTACACCATCCGTCCCCGGGGACGCACTGGACGTGCAGGAGAACCCCTGCCAGTGGATAGTGAAAAAG
ACATCTTTGATTACATCCAGTGGAAATACCGGGAACCCAAGGACCGGAGCGAATGAAAGGGTGGGCGCGC
CGACCCAGCTTTCTTGTACAAAGTGGTTGATCTAGTTCTAGAGCGGCCGCGGATCCCGCCCCTCTCCCTC
CCCCCCCCCTAACGTTACTGGCCGAAGCCGCTTGGAATAAGGCCGGTGTGCGTTTGTCTATATGTTATTT
TCCACCATATTGCCGTCTTTTGGCAATGTGAGGGCCCGGAAACCTGGCCCTGTCTTCTTGACGAGCATTC
CTAGGGGTCTTTCCCCTCTCGCCAAAGGAATGCAAGGTCTGTTGAATGTCGTGAAGGAAGCAGTTCCTCT
GGAAGCTTCTTGAAGACAAACAACGTCTGTAGCGACCCTTTGCAGGCAGCGGAACCCCCCACCTGGCGAC
AGGTGCCTCTGCGGCCAAAAGCCACGTGTATAAGATACACCTGCAAAGGCGGCACAACCCCAGTGCCACG
TTGTGAGTTGGATAGTTGTGGAAAGAGTCAAATGGCTCTCCTCAAGCGTATTCAACAAGGGGCTGAAGGA
TGCCCAGAAGGTACCCCATTGTATGGGATCTGATCTGGGGCCTCGGTGCACATGCTTTACATGTGTTTAG
TCGAGGTTAAAAAAACGTCTAGGCCCCCCGAACCACGGGGACGTGGTTTTCCTTTGAAAAACACGATGAT
AAGCTTGCCACAACCCGTACCAAAGATGGATAGATCCGGAAAGCCTGAACTCACCGCGACGTCTGTCGAG
AAGTTTCTGATCGAAAAGTTCGACAGCGTCTCCGACCTGATGCAGCTCTCGGAGGGCGAAGAATCTCGTG
CTTTCAGCTTCGATGTAGGAGGGCGTGGATATGTCCTGCGGGTAAATAGCTGCGCCGATGGTTTCTACAA
AGATCGTTATGTTTATCGGCACTTTGCATCGGCCGCGCTCCCGATTCCGGAAGTGCTTGACATTGGGGAA
TTCAGCGAGAGCCTGACCTATTGCATCTCCCGCCGTGCACAGGGTGTCACGTTGCAAGACCTGCCTGAAA
CCGAACTGCCCGCTGTTCTGCAGCCGGTCGCGGAGGCCATGGATGCGATCGCTGCGGCCGATCTTAGCCA
GACGAGCGGGTTCGGCCCATTCGGACCGCAAGGAATCGGTCAATACACTACATGGCGTGATTTCATATGC
GCGATTGCTGATCCCCATGTGTATCACTGGCAAACTGTGATGGACGACACCGTCAGTGCGTCCGTCGCGC
AGGCTCTCGATGAGCTGATGCTTTGGGCCGAGGACTGCCCCGAAGTCCGGCACCTCGTGCACGCGGATTT
CGGCTCCAACAATGTCCTGACGGACAATGGCCGCATAACAGCGGTCATTGACTGGAGCGAGGCGATGTTC
GGGGATTCCCAATACGAGGTCGCCAACATCTTCTTCTGGAGGCCGTGGTTGGCTTGTATGGAGCAGCAGA
CGCGCTACTTCGAGCGGAGGCATCCGGAGCTTGCAGGATCGCCGCGGCTCCGGGCGTATATGCTCCGCAT
TGGTCTTGACCAACTCTATCAGAGCTTGGTTGACGGCAATTTCGATGATGCAGCTTGGGCGCAGGGTCGA
TGCGACGCAATCGTCCGATCCGGAGCCGGGACTGTCGGGCGTACACAAATCGCCCGCAGAAGCGCGGCCG
TCTGGACCGATGGCTGTGTAGAAGTACTCGCCGATAGTGGAAACCGACGCCCCAGCACTCGTCCGAGGGC
AAAGGAATAGACGCGTCTGGAACAATCAACCTCTGGATTACAAAATTTGTGAAAGATTGACTGGTATTCT
TAACTATGTTGCTCCTTTTACGCTATGTGGATACGCTGCTTTAATGCCTTTGTATCATGCTATTGCTTCC
CGTATGGCTTTCATTTTCTCCTCCTTGTATAAATCCTGGTTGCTGTCTCTTTATGAGGAGTTGTGGCCCG
TTGTCAGGCAACGTGGCGTGGTGTGCACTGTGTTTGCTGACGCAACCCCCACTGGTTGGGGCATTGCCAC
CACCTGTCAGCTCCTTTCCGGGACTTTCGCTTTCCCCCTCCCTATTGCCACGGCGGAACTCATCGCCGCC
TGCCTTGCCCGCTGCTGGACAGGGGCTCGGCTGTTGGGCACTGACAATTCCGTGGTGTTGTCGGGGAAGC
TGACGTCCTTTCCATGGCTGCTCGCCTGTGTTGCCACCTGGATTCTGCGCGGGACGTCCTTCTGCTACGT
CCCTTCGGCCCTCAATCCAGCGGACCTTCCTTCCCGCGGCCTGCTGCCGGCTCTGCGGCCTCTTCCGCGT
CTTCGCCTTCGCCCTCAGACGAGTCGGATCTCCCTTTGGGCCGCCTCCCCGCCTGGAATTAATTCTGCAG
TCGAGACCTAGAAAAACATGGAGCAATCACAAGTAGCAATACAGCAGCTACCAATGCTGATTGTGCCTGG
CTAGAAGCACAAGAGGAGGAGGAGGTGGGTTTTCCAGTCACACCTCAGGTACCTTTAAGACCAATGACTT
ACAAGGCAGCTGTAGATCTTAGCCACTTTTTAAAAGAAAAGAGGGGACTGGAAGGGCTAATTCACTCCCA
ACGAAGACAAGATATCCTTGATCTGTGGATCTACCACACACAAGGCTACTTCCCTGATTAGCAGAACTAC
ACACCAGGGCCAGGGGTCAGATATCCACTGACCTTTGGATGGTGCTACAAGCTAGTACCAGTTGAGCCAG
ATAAGGTAGAAGAGGCCAATAAAGGAGAGAACACCAGCTTGTTACACCCTGTGAGCCTGCATGGGATGGA
TGACCCGGAGAGAGAAGTGTTAGAGTGGAGGTTTGACAGCCGCCTAGCATTTCATCACGTGGCCCGAGAG
CTGCATCCGGAGTACTTCAAGAACTGCTGATATCGAGCTTGCTACAAGGGACTTTCCGCTGGGGACTTTC
CAGGGAGGCGTGGCCTGGGCGGGACTGGGGAGTGGCGAGCCCTCAGATCCTGCATATAAGCAGCTGCTTT
TTGCCTGTACTGGGTCTCTCTGGTTAGACCAGATCTGAGCCTGGGAGCTCTCTGGCTAACTAGGGAACCC
ACTGCTTAAGCCTCAATAAAGCTTGCCTTGAGTGCTTCAAGTAGTGTGTGCCCGTCTGTTGTGTGACTCT
GGTAACTAGAGATCCCTCAGACCCTTTTAGTCAGTGTGGAAAATCTCTAGCAGTAGTAGTTCATGTCATC
TTATTATTCAGTATTTATAACTTGCAAAGAAATGAATATCAGAGAGTGAGAGGCCTTGACATTGCTAGCG
TTTACCGTCGACCTCTAGCTAGAGCTTGGCGTAATCATGGTCATAGCTGTTTCCTGTGTGAAATTGTTAT
CCGCTCACAATTCCACACAACATACGAGCCGGAAGCATAAAGTGTAAAGCCTGGGGTGCCTAATGAGTGA
GCTAACTCACATTAATTGCGTTGCGCTCACTGCCCGCTTTCCAGTCGGGAAACCTGTCGTGCCAGCTGCA
TTAATGAATCGGCCAACGCGCGGGGAGAGGCGGTTTGCGTATTGGGCGCTCTTCCGCTTCCTCGCTCACT
GACTCGCTGCGCTCGGTCGTTCGGCTGCGGCGAGCGGTATCAGCTCACTCAAAGGCGGTAATACGGTTAT
CCACAGAATCAGGGGATAACGCAGGAAAGAACATGTGAGCAAAAGGCCAGCAAAAGGCCAGGAACCGTAA
AAAGGCCGCGTTGCTGGCGTTTTTCCATAGGCTCCGCCCCCCTGACGAGCATCACAAAAATCGACGCTCA
AGTCAGAGGTGGCGAAACCCGACAGGACTATAAAGATACCAGGCGTTTCCCCCTGGAAGCTCCCTCGTGC
GCTCTCCTGTTCCGACCCTGCCGCTTACCGGATACCTGTCCGCCTTTCTCCCTTCGGGAAGCGTGGCGCT
TTCTCATAGCTCACGCTGTAGGTATCTCAGTTCGGTGTAGGTCGTTCGCTCCAAGCTGGGCTGTGTGCAC
GAACCCCCCGTTCAGCCCGACCGCTGCGCCTTATCCGGTAACTATCGTCTTGAGTCCAACCCGGTAAGAC
ACGACTTATCGCCACTGGCAGCAGCCACTGGTAACAGGATTAGCAGAGCGAGGTATGTAGGCGGTGCTAC
AGAGTTCTTGAAGTGGTGGCCTAACTACGGCTACACTAGAAGAACAGTATTTGGTATCTGCGCTCTGCTG
AAGCCAGTTACCTTCGGAAAAAGAGTTGGTAGCTCTTGATCCGGCAAACAAACCACCGCTGGTAGCGGTG
GTTTTTTTGTTTGCAAGCAGCAGATTACGCGCAGAAAAAAAGGATCTCAAGAAGATCCTTTGATCTTTTC
TACGGGGTCTGACGCTCAGTGGAACGAAAACTCACGTTAAGGGATTTTGGTCATGAGATTATCAAAAAGG
ATCTTCACCTAGATCCTTTTAAATTAAAAATGAAGTTTTAAATCAATCTAAAGTATATATGAGTAAACTT
GGTCTGACAGTTACCAATGCTTAATCAGTGAGGCACCTATCTCAGCGATCTGTCTATTTCGTTCATCCAT
AGTTGCCTGACTCCCCGTCGTGTAGATAACTACGATACGGGAGGGCTTACCATCTGGCCCCAGTGCTGCA
ATGATACCGCGAGACCCACGCTCACCGGCTCCAGATTTATCAGCAATAAACCAGCCAGCCGGAAGGGCCG
AGCGCAGAAGTGGTCCTGCAACTTTATCCGCCTCCATCCAGTCTATTAATTGTTGCCGGGAAGCTAGAGT
AAGTAGTTCGCCAGTTAATAGTTTGCGCAACGTTGTTGCCATTGCTACAGGCATCGTGGTGTCACGCTCG
TCGTTTGGTATGGCTTCATTCAGCTCCGGTTCCCAACGATCAAGGCGAGTTACATGATCCCCCATGTTGT
GCAAAAAAGCGGTTAGCTCCTTCGGTCCTCCGATCGTTGTCAGAAGTAAGTTGGCCGCAGTGTTATCACT
CATGGTTATGGCAGCACTGCATAATTCTCTTACTGTCATGCCATCCGTAAGATGCTTTTCTGTGACTGGT
GAGTACTCAACCAAGTCATTCTGAGAATAGTGTATGCGGCGACCGAGTTGCTCTTGCCCGGCGTCAATAC
GGGATAATACCGCGCCACATAGCAGAACTTTAAAAGTGCTCATCATTGGAAAACGTTCTTCGGGGCGAAA
ACTCTCAAGGATCTTACCGCTGTTGAGATCCAGTTCGATGTAACCCACTCGTGCACCCAACTGATCTTCA
GCATCTTTTACTTTCACCAGCGTTTCTGGGTGAGCAAAAACAGGAAGGCAAAATGCCGCAAAAAAGGGAA
TAAGGGCGACACGGAAATGTTGAATACTCATACTCTTCCTTTTTCAATATTATTGAAGCATTTATCAGGG
TTATTGTCTCATGAGCGGATACATATTTGAATGTATTTAGAAAAATAAACAAATAGGGGTTCCGCGCACA
TTTCCCCGAAAAGTGCCACCTGACGTCGACGGATCGGGAGATCAACTTGTTTATTGCAGCTTATAATGGT
TACAAATAAAGCAATAGCATCACAAATTTCACAAATAAAGCATTTTTTTCACTGCATTCTAGTTGTGGTT
TGTCCAAACTCATCAATGTATCTTATCATGTCTGGATCAACTGGATAACTCAAGCTAACCAAAATCATCC
CAAACTTCCCACCCCATACCCTATTACCACTGCCAATTACCTGTGGTTTCATTTACTCTAAACCTGTGAT
TCCTCTGAATTATTTTCATTTTAAAGAAATTGTATTTGTTAAATATGTACTACAAACTTAGTAGT
