Features (pLannotate 1.2.2; 11 found; start..end, strand, type, name):
    400..492     +  CDS            lacI (fragment): lac repressor; lacI; The lac repressor binds to the lac operator to inhibit transcription in E. coli. This inhibition can be relieved by adding lactose or isopropyl-β-D-thiogalactopyranoside (IPTG).
    505..526     +  protein_bind   CAP binding site: CAP binding activates transcription in the presence of cAMP. E. coli catabolite activator protein
    541..571     +  promoter       lac promoter: promoter for the E. coli lac operon
    579..595     +  protein_bind   lac operator: The lac repressor binds to the lac operator to inhibit transcription in E. coli. This inhibition can be relieved by adding lactose or isopropyl-β-D-thiogalactopyranoside (IPTG). lac repressor encoded by lacI
    747..1004    -  LTR            5' LTR (truncated): truncated 5' long terminal repeat (LTR) from HIV-1
   1052..1381    -  CDS            nef (fragment): NEF_HV1BR - Experimental evidence at protein level: Swiss-Prot protein existence level 1. Extracellular Nef protein targets CD4(+) T-lymphocytes for apoptosis by interacting with CXCR4 surface receptors (PubMed:14990729). From Human immunodeficiency virus type 1 group M subtype B (isolate BRU/LAI) (HIV-1).
   1548..1682    -  polyA_signal   SV40 poly(A) signal: SV40 polyadenylation signal
   1730..1834    +  promoter       AmpR promoter: bla
   3055..3124    +  ncRNA          RNA-OUT: Accession: RF00240 - RNA-OUT
   3173..4033    +  CDS            AmpR: β-lactamase; bla; confers resistance to ampicillin, carbenicillin, and related antibiotics
   4204..217     +  rep_origin     ori (across the origin): high-copy-number ColE1/pMB1/pBR322/pUC origin of replication
>Addgene plasmid #128668 | pLVX-Flag-Polß(TM)-IRES-hyg | addgene full sequence | sequence record 321864 | Addgene NGS Result
GAGATACCTACAGCGTGAGCTATGAGAAAGCGCCACGCTTCCCGAAGGGAGAAAGGCGGACAGGTATCCG
GTAAGCGGCAGGGTCGGAACAGGAGAGCGCACGAGGGAGCTTCCAGGGGGAAACGCCTGGTATCTTTATA
GTCCTGTCGGGTTTCGCCACCTCTGACTTGAGCGTCGATTTTTGTGATGCTCGTCAGGGGGGCGGAGCCT
ATGGAAAAACGCCAGCAACGCGGCCTTTTTACGGTTCCTGGCCTTTTGCTGGCCTTTTGCTCACATGTTC
TTTCCTGCGTTATCCCCTGATTCTGTGGATAACCGTATTACCGCCTTTGAGTGAGCTGATACCGCTCGCC
GCAGCCGAACGACCGAGCGCAGCGAGTCAGTGAGCGAGGAAGCGGAAGAGCGCCCAATACGCAAACCGCC
TCTCCCCGCGCGTTGGCCGATTCATTAATGCAGCTGGCACGACAGGTTTCCCGACTGGAAAGCGGGCAGT
GAGCGCAACGCAATTAATGTGAGTTAGCTCACTCATTAGGCACCCCAGGCTTTACACTTTATGCTTCCGG
CTCGTATGTTGTGTGGAATTGTGAGCGGATAACAATTTCACACAGGAAACAGCTATGACCATGATTACGC
CAAGCTCTAGCTAGAGGTCGACGGTAAACGCTAGCAATGTCAAGGCCTCTCACTCTCTGATATTCATTTC
TTTGCAAGTTATAAATACTGAATAATAAGATGACATGAACTACTACTGCTAGAGATTTTCCACACTGACT
AAAAGGGTCTGAGGGATCTCTAGTTACCAGAGTCACACAACAGACGGGCACACACTACTTGAAGCACTCA
AGGCAAGCTTTATTGAGGCTTAAGCAGTGGGTTCCCTAGTTAGCCAGAGAGCTCCCAGGCTCAGATCTGG
TCTAACCAGAGAGACCCAGTACAGGCAAAAAGCAGCTGCTTATATGCAGGATCTGAGGGCTCGCCACTCC
CCAGTCCCGCCCAGGCCACGCCTCCCTGGAAAGTCCCCAGCGGAAAGTCCCTTGTAGCAAGCTCGATATC
AGCAGTTCTTGAAGTACTCCGGATGCAGCTCTCGGGCCACGTGATGAAATGCTAGGCGGCTGTCAAACCT
CCACTCTAACACTTCTCTCTCCGGGTCATCCATCCCATGCAGGCTCACAGGGTGTAACAAGCTGGTGTTC
TCTCCTTTATTGGCCTCTTCTACCTTATCTGGCTCAACTGGTACTAGCTTGTAGCACCATCCAAAGGTCA
GTGGATATCTGACCCCTGGCCCTGGTGTGTAGTTCTGCTAATCAGGGAAGTAGCCTTGTGTGTGGTAGAT
CCACAGATCAAGGATATCTTGTCTTCTTTGGGAGTGAATTAGCCCTTCCAACTACTAAGTTTGTAGTACA
TATTTAACAAATACAATTTCTTTAAAATGAAAATAATTCAGAGGAATCACAGGTTTAGAGTAAATGAAAC
CACAGGTAATTGGCAGTGGTAATAGGGTATGGGGTGGGAAGTTTGGGATGATTTTGGTTAGCTTGAGTTA
TCCAGTTGATCCAGACATGATAAGATACATTGATGAGTTTGGACAAACCACAACTAGAATGCAGTGAAAA
AAATGCTTTATTTGTGAAATTTGTGATGCTATTGCTTTATTTGTAACCATTATAAGCTGCAATAAACAAG
TTGATCTCCCGATCCGTCGACGTCAGGTGGCACTTTTCGGGGAAATGTGCGCGGAACCCCTATTTGTTTA
TTTTTCTAAATACATTCAAATATGTATCCGCTCATGAGACAATAACCCTGATAAATGCTTCAATAATATT
GAAAAAGGAAGAGTATGAGTACTGAGAGATCCCCTCATAATTTCCCCAAAGCGTAACCATGTGTGAATAA
ATTTTGAGCTAGTAGGGTTGCAGCCACGAGTAAGTCTTCCCTTGTTATTGTGTAGCCAGAATGCCGCAAA
ACTTCCATGCCTAAGCGAACTGTTGAGAGTACGTTTCGATTTCTGACTGTGTTAGCCTGGAAGTGCTTGT
CCCAACCTTGTTTCTGAGCATGAACGCCCGCAAGCCAACATGTTAGTTGAAGCATCAGGGCGATTAGCAG
CATGATATCAAAACGCTCTGAGCTGCTCGTTCGGCTATGGCGTAGGCCTAGTCCGTAGGCAGGACTTTTC
AAGTCTCGGAAGGTTTCTTCAATCTGCATTCGCTTCGAATAGATATTAACAAGTTGTTTGGGTGTTCGAA
TTTCAACAGGTAAGTTAGTTGCTAGAACCCATGGCTCCTTTGCCGACGCTGAGTAGATTTTAGGTGACGG
GTGGTGACAATGAGTCCGTGTCGAGCGCTGATTTTTTCGGCCTTTAGAGCGAGATTTATACAATAGAATT
TGGCATGAGATTGGATTGCTTTTAGTCAGCCTCTTATAGCCTAAAGTCTTTGAGTGACTAGATGACATAT
CATGTAAGTTGCTGATAGGTTTCCAGTTTTCCGCTCCTAGGTCTGCATATTGTACTTTTCCTCTTACTCG
ACTTAACCAGTACCAACCCAGCTTCTCAACGGATTTATACCATGGCACTTTAAAGCCAGCATCACTGACA
ATGAGCGGTGTGGTGTTACTCGGTAGAATGCTCGCAAGGTCGGCTAGAAATTGGTCATGAGCTTTCTTTG
AACATTGCTCTGAAAGCGGGAACGCTTTCTCATAAAGAGTAACAGAACGACCGTGTAGTGCGACTGAAGC
TCGCAATACCATAAGTCGTTTTTGCTCACGAATATCAGACCAGTCAACAAGTACAATGGGCATCGTATTG
CCCGAACAGATAAAGCTAGCATGCCAACGGTATACAGCGAGTCGCTCTTTGTGGAGGTGACGATTACCTA
ACAATCGGTCGATTCGTTTGATGTTATGTTTTGTTCTCGCTTTGGTTGGCAGGTTACGGCCAAGTTCGGT
AAGAGTGAGAGTTTTACAGTCAAGTAATGCGTGGCAAGCCAACGTTAAGCTGTTGAGTCGTTTTAAGTGT
AATTCGGGGCAGAATTGGTAAAGAGAGTCGTGTAAAATATCGAGTTCGCACATCTTGTTGTCTGATTATT
GATTTTTCGCGAAACCATTTGATCATATGACAAGATGTGTATCCACCTTAACTTAATGATTTTTACCAAA
ATCATTAGGGGATTCATCAGGTATGAGTATTCAACATTTCCGTGTCGCCCTTATTCCCTTTTTTGCGGCA
TTTTGCCTTCCTGTTTTTGCTCACCCAGAAACGCTGGTGAAAGTAAAAGATGCTGAAGATCAGTTGGGTG
CACGAGTGGGTTACATCGAACTGGATCTCAACAGCGGTAAGATCCTTGAGAGTTTTCGCCCCGAAGAACG
TTTTCCAATGATGAGCACTTTTAAAGTTCTGCTATGTGGCGCGGTATTATCCCGTATTGACGCCGGGCAA
GAGCAACTCGGTCGCCGCATACACTATTCTCAGAATGACTTGGTTGAGTACTCACCAGTCACAGAAAAGC
ATCTTACGGATGGCATGACAGTAAGAGAATTATGCAGTGCTGCCATAACCATGAGTGATAACACTGCGGC
CAACTTACTTCTGACAACGATCGGAGGACCGAAGGAGCTAACCGCTTTTTTGCACAACATGGGGGATCAT
GTAACTCGCCTTGATCGTTGGGAACCGGAGCTGAATGAAGCCATACCAAACGACGAGCGTGACACCACGA
TGCCTGTAGCAATGGCAACAACGTTGCGCAAACTATTAACTGGCGAACTACTTACTCTAGCTTCCCGGCA
ACAATTAATAGACTGGATGGAGGCGGATAAAGTTGCAGGACCACTTCTGCGCTCGGCCCTTCCGGCTGGC
TGGTTTATTGCTGATAAATCTGGAGCCGGTGAGCGTGGGTCTCGCGGTATCATTGCAGCACTGGGGCCAG
ATGGTAAGCCCTCCCGTATCGTAGTTATCTACACGACGGGGAGTCAGGCAACTATGGATGAACGAAATAG
ACAGATCGCTGAGATAGGTGCCTCACTGATTAAGCATTGGTAACTGTCAGACCAAGTTTACTCATATATA
CTTTAGATTGATTTAAAACTTCATTTTTAATTTAAAAGGATCTAGGTGAAGATCCTTTTTGATAATCTCA
TGACCAAAATCCCTTAACGTGAGTTTTCGTTCCACTGAGCGTCAGACCCCGTAGAAAAGATCAAAGGATC
TTCTTGAGATCCTTTTTTTCTGCGCGTAATCTGCTGCTTGCAAACAAAAAAACCACCGCTACCAGCGGTG
GTTTGTTTGCCGGATCAAGAGCTACCAACTCTTTTTCCGAAGGTAACTGGCTTCAGCAGAGCGCAGATAC
CAAATACTGTTCTTCTAGTGTAGCCGTAGTTAGGCCACCACTTCAAGAACTCTGTAGCACCGCCTACATA
CCTCGCTCTGCTAATCCTGTTACCAGTGGCTGCTGCCAGTGGCGATAAGTCGTGTCTTACCGGGTTGGAC
TCAAGACGATAGTTACCGGATAAGGCGCAGCGGTCGGGCTGAACGGGGGGTTCGTGCACACAGCCCAGCT
TGGAGCGAACGACCTACACCGAACT
