Features (pLannotate 1.2.2; 28 found; start..end, strand, type, name):
    269..287     +  misc_feature   MCS (fragment): pBluescript multiple cloning site
    292..316     +  protein_bind   attB2: mutant version of attB; recombination site for the Gateway® BP reaction BP Clonase™
    336..1340    -  CDS            POLB: DPOLB_HUMAN - Experimental evidence at protein level: Swiss-Prot protein existence level 1. Repair polymerase that plays a key role in base-excision repair. Has 5'-deoxyribose-5-phosphate lyase (dRP lyase) activity that removes the 5' sugar phosphate and also acts as a DNA polymerase that adds one nucleotide to the 3' end of the arising single-nucleotide gap. Conducts 'gap-filling' DNA synthesis in a stepwise distributive fashion rather than in a processive fashion as for other DNA polymerases. From Homo sapiens (Human).
   1344..1368    -  CDS            3xFLAG (fragment): three tandem FLAG® epitope tags
   1391..1415    -  protein_bind   attB1: mutant version of attB; recombination site for the Gateway® BP reaction BP Clonase™
   1531..1734    -  promoter       CMV promoter: human cytomegalovirus (CMV) immediate early promoter
   1735..2038    -  enhancer       CMV enhancer: human cytomegalovirus immediate early enhancer
   2096..2211    -  misc_feature   cPPT/CTS: central polypurine tract and central termination sequence of HIV-1 (lacking the first T)
   2226..2326    -  CDS            Rev (fragment): human immunodeficiency virus 1 (HIV-1) Rev protein; rev; enhances nuclear export of unspliced and incompletely spliced viral mRNAs
   2703..2936    -  misc_feature   RRE: The Rev response element (RRE) of HIV-1 allows for Rev-dependent mRNA export from the nucleus to the cytoplasm.
   3111..3449    -  CDS            HIV-1 gag (fragment): gag protein from human immunodeficiency virus 1; gag
   3433..3558    -  misc_feature   HIV-1 Ψ: packaging signal of human immunodeficiency virus type 1
   3605..3862    -  LTR            5' LTR (truncated): truncated 5' long terminal repeat (LTR) from HIV-1
   3910..4239    -  CDS            nef (fragment): NEF_HV1BR - Experimental evidence at protein level: Swiss-Prot protein existence level 1. Extracellular Nef protein targets CD4(+) T-lymphocytes for apoptosis by interacting with CXCR4 surface receptors (PubMed:14990729). From Human immunodeficiency virus type 1 group M subtype B (isolate BRU/LAI) (HIV-1).
   4406..4540    -  polyA_signal   SV40 poly(A) signal: SV40 polyadenylation signal
   4588..4692    +  promoter       AmpR promoter: bla
   5913..5982    +  ncRNA          RNA-OUT: Accession: RF00240 - RNA-OUT
   6031..6891    +  CDS            AmpR: β-lactamase; bla; confers resistance to ampicillin, carbenicillin, and related antibiotics
   7062..7650    +  rep_origin     ori: high-copy-number ColE1/pMB1/pBR322/pUC origin of replication
   7833..7925    +  CDS            lacI (fragment): lac repressor; lacI; The lac repressor binds to the lac operator to inhibit transcription in E. coli. This inhibition can be relieved by adding lactose or isopropyl-β-D-thiogalactopyranoside (IPTG).
   7938..7959    +  protein_bind   CAP binding site: CAP binding activates transcription in the presence of cAMP. E. coli catabolite activator protein
   7974..8004    +  promoter       lac promoter: promoter for the E. coli lac operon
   8008..8030    +  protein_bind   lac operator (fragment): The lac repressor binds to the lac operator to inhibit transcription in E. coli. This inhibition can be relieved by adding lactose or isopropyl-β-D-thiogalactopyranoside (IPTG). lac repressor encoded by lacI
   8180..8437    -  LTR            5' LTR (truncated): truncated 5' long terminal repeat (LTR) from HIV-1
   8485..9003    -  CDS            nef (fragment): NEF_HV1BR - Experimental evidence at protein level: Swiss-Prot protein existence level 1. Extracellular Nef protein targets CD4(+) T-lymphocytes for apoptosis by interacting with CXCR4 surface receptors (PubMed:14990729). From Human immunodeficiency virus type 1 group M subtype B (isolate BRU/LAI) (HIV-1).
   9020..9608    -  misc_feature   WPRE: woodchuck hepatitis virus posttranscriptional regulatory element
   9622..10642   -  CDS            HygR (fragment): aminoglycoside phosphotransferase from E. coli; aph(4)-Ia; confers resistance to hygromycin
  10680..149     -  misc_feature   IRES (across the origin): internal ribosome entry site (IRES) of the encephalomyocarditis virus (EMCV)
>Addgene plasmid #128668 | pLVX-Flag-Polß(TM)-IRES-hyg | addgene full sequence | sequence record 329495 | Addgene NGS Result
GGGTCGCTACAGACGTTGTTTGTCTTCAAGAAGCTTCCAGAGGAACTGCTTCCTTCACGACATTCAACAG
ACCTTGCATTCCTTTGGCGAGAGGGGAAAGACCCCTAGGAATGCTCGTCAAGAAGACAGGGCCAGGTTTC
CGGGCCCTCACATTGCCAAAAGACGGCAATATGGTGGAAAATAACATATAGACAAACGCACACCGGCCTT
ATTCCAAGCGGCTTCGGCCAGTAACGTTAGGGGGGGGGGAGGGAGAGGGGCGGGATCCGCGGCCGCTCTA
GAACTAGATCAACCACTTTGTACAAGAAAGCTGGGTCGGCGCGCCCACCCTTTCATTCGCTCCGGTCCTT
GGGTTCCCGGTATTTCCACTGGATGTAATCAAAGATGTCTTTTTCACTATCCACTGGCAGGGGTTCTCCT
GCACGTCCAGTGCGTCCCCGGGGACGGATGGTGTACTCATTGATTGTGAAACCCTTTTCTAGGGCATGAG
CCCTCATATTCTTATTGAAAATATCACTCCCAGTGAAATAGAGAACACCACAGTAATACTGATCTTTGGG
TATCAACCTGATATCAATTCTTCTGTGTGGATATTCTTTTTCATCATTTTTACTGGGAAGCTGGCAAACA
CCCATGAACTTTGTCTCACCCTTTGACAGGGTATCTGTGATAAAATGAACCTTTTGTAACTGCTCCACAA
CCTGATGTAACAGTTTTGGCTGTTTGGTTGATTCTGAAGTGAAGCTGGGATGGGTCAGGAGAACATCCAT
GTCACCACTGGACTCTGCACCTCTTCTGAAACTGCCACAGACTGTAGCAATGTATTCAGAATCCACTTTT
TTAACTTCATTTAGTACAATATCTTGCATTTGTAACATCTCTTCACGAGGAATTCTTTTTTCAAAGTCCC
CAAAATATTTCAGCCCAATTCGCTGATGATGGTTCAATTTATCTTCATTTTTTCTGAGATCTTCTAGTGT
TTTAATTCCTTCATCTACAAACTTCCTTGCAGCAGATGGACCAATGCCACTAACTCGAGTCAGGAAATTG
ATGGATGAACTCGTATCATCCTGCCGAATCTTTTCCAGTTTACGTAATTTTCCAGTTGCTAAAAACTCAT
CAATCTTTTCAGCAATTTTTGTTCCTACTCCAGGCAATTTCTTAGCTTCAGCTCCACTCTTTATTTTGTG
TGGGTATTTTGCTATAACAGATGCTGCTTTTCTGTAAGCATTGTACTTGTGGATAGCTTGGCTCACGTTC
TTCTCAAAGTTTGCGAGTTCTGTGAGCATGTCGGTGATTCCCCCGTTGAGAGTCTCCTGCGGCGCCTTCC
GTTTGCTCATGCCTTTATCGTCATCGTCTTTGTAGTCCATGGTGAAGGGGGCGGCCGCGGAGCCTGCTTT
TTTGTACAAACTTGTTGATCTAGTCTCGAGGAATTCACCGGAAATAGATCCTCTAGTAGAGTCGGTGTCT
TCTATGGAGGTCAAAACAGCGTGGATGGCGTCTCCAGGCGATCTGACGGTTCACTAAACGAGCTCTGCTT
ATATAGACCTCCCACCGTACACGCCTACCGCCCATTTGCGTCAATGGGGCGGAGTTGTTACGACATTTTG
GAAAGTCCCGTTGATTTTGGTGCCAAAACAAACTCCCATTGACGTCAATGGGGTGGAGACTTGGAAATCC
CCGTGAGTCAAACCGCTATCCACGCCCATTGATGTACTGCCAAAACCGCATCACCATGGTAATAGCGATG
ACTAATACGTAGATGTACTGCCAAGTAGGAAAGTCCCATAAGGTCATGTACTGGGCATAATGCCAGGCGG
GCCATTTACCGTCATTGACGTCAATAGGGGGCGTACTTGGCATATGATACACTTGATGTACTGCCAAGTG
GGCAGTTTACCGTAAATACTCCACCCATTGACGTCAATGGAAAGTCCCTATTGGCGTTACTATGGGAACA
TACGTCATTATTGACGTCAATGGGCGGGGGTCGTTGGGCGGTCAGCCAGGCGGGCCATTTACCGTAAGTT
ATGTAACGCGGAACTCCCAAGCTTATCGATAAACTGGATCTCTGCTGTCCCTGTAATAAACCCGAAAATT
TTGAATTTTTGTAATTTGTTTTTGTAATTCTTTAGTTTGTATGTCTGTTGCTATTATGTCTACTATTCTT
TCCCCTGCACTGTACCCCCCAATCCCCCCTTTTCTTTTAAAGGCGATACCGTCGAGATCCGTTCACTAAT
CGAATGGATCTGTCTCTGTCTCTCTCTCCACCTTCTTCTTCTATTCCTTCGGGCCTGTCGGGTCCCCTCG
GGGTTGGGAGGTGGGTCTGAAACGATAATGGTGAATATCCCTGCCTAACTCTATTCACTATAGAAAGTAC
AGCAAAAACTATTCTTAAACCTACCAAGCCTCCTACTATCATTATGAATAATTTTATATACCACAGCCAA
TTTGTTATGTTAAACCAATTCCACAAACTTGCCCATTTATCTAATTCCAATAATTCTTGTTCATTCTTTT
CTTGCTGGTTTTGCGATTCTTCAATTAAGGAGTGTATTAAGCTTGTGTAATTGTTAATTTCTCTGTCCCA
CTCCATCCAGGTCGTGTGATTCCAAATCTGTTCCAGAGATTTATTACTCCAACTAGCATTCCAAGGCACA
GCAGTGGTGCAAATGAGTTTTCCAGAGCAACCCCAAATCCCCAGGAGCTGTTGATCCTTTAGGTATCTTT
CCACAGCCAGGATTCTTGCCTGGAGCTGCTTGATGCCCCAGACTGTGAGTTGCAACAGATGCTGTTGCGC
CTCAATAGCCCTCAGCAAATTGTTCTGCTGCTGCACTATACCAGACAATAATTGTCTGGCCTGTACCGTC
AGCGTCATTGACGCTGCGCCCATAGTGCTTCCTGCTGCTCCCAAGAACCCAAGGAACAAAGCTCCTATTC
CCACTGCTCTTTTTTCTCTCTGCACCACTCTTCTCTTTGCCTTGGTGGGTGCTACTCCTAATGGTTCAAT
TTTTACTACTTTATATTTATATAATTCACTTCTCCAATTGTCCCTCATATCTCCTCCTCCAGGTCTGAAG
ATCAGCGGCCGGCCGCTTGCTGTGCGGTGGTCTTACTTTTGTTTTGCTCTTCCTCTATCTTGTCTAAAGC
TTCCTTGGTGTCTTTTATCTCTATCCTTTGATGCACACAATAGAGGGTTGCTACTGTATTATATAATGAT
CTAAGTTCTTCTGATCCTGTCTGAAGGGATGGTTGTAGCTGTCCCAGTATTTGTCTACAGCCTTCTGATG
TTTCTAACAGGCCAGGATTAACTGCGAATCGTTCTAGCTCCCTGCTTGCCCATACTATATGTTTTAATTT
ATATTTTTTCTTTCCCCCTGGCCTTAACCGAATTTTTTCCCATCGCGATCTAATTCTCCCCCGCTTAATA
CTGACGCTCTCGCACCCATCTCTCTCCTTCTAGCCTCCGCTAGTCAAAATTTTTGGCGTACTCACCAGTC
GCCGCCCCTCGCCTCTTGCCGTGCGCGCTTCAGCAAGCCGAGTCCTGCGTCGAGAGAGCTCCTCTGGTTT
CCCTTTCGCTTTCAAGTCCCTGTTCGGGCGCCACTGCTAGAGATTTTCCACACTGACTAAAAGGGTCTGA
GGGATCTCTAGTTACCAGAGTCACACAACAGACGGGCACACACTACTTGAAGCACTCAAGGCAAGCTTTA
TTGAGGCTTAAGCAGTGGGTTCCCTAGTTAGCCAGAGAGCTCCCAGGCTCAGATCTGGTCTAACCAGAGA
GACCCAGTACAGGCAAAAAGCAGCTGCTTATATGCAGGATCTGAGGGCTCGCCACTCCCCAGTCCCGCCC
AGGCCACGCCTCCCTGGAAAGTCCCCAGCGGAAAGTCCCTTGTAGCAAGCTCGATATCAGCAGTTCTTGA
AGTACTCCGGATGCAGCTCTCGGGCCACGTGATGAAATGCTAGGCGGCTGTCAAACCTCCACTCTAACAC
TTCTCTCTCCGGGTCATCCATCCCATGCAGGCTCACAGGGTGTAACAAGCTGGTGTTCTCTCCTTTATTG
GCCTCTTCTACCTTATCTGGCTCAACTGGTACTAGCTTGTAGCACCATCCAAAGGTCAGTGGATATCTGA
CCCCTGGCCCTGGTGTGTAGTTCTGCTAATCAGGGAAGTAGCCTTGTGTGTGGTAGATCCACAGATCAAG
GATATCTTGTCTTCTTTGGGAGTGAATTAGCCCTTCCAACTACTAAGTTTGTAGTACATATTTAACAAAT
ACAATTTCTTTAAAATGAAAATAATTCAGAGGAATCACAGGTTTAGAGTAAATGAAACCACAGGTAATTG
GCAGTGGTAATAGGGTATGGGGTGGGAAGTTTGGGATGATTTTGGTTAGCTTGAGTTATCCAGTTGATCC
AGACATGATAAGATACATTGATGAGTTTGGACAAACCACAACTAGAATGCAGTGAAAAAAATGCTTTATT
TGTGAAATTTGTGATGCTATTGCTTTATTTGTAACCATTATAAGCTGCAATAAACAAGTTGATCTCCCGA
TCCGTCGACGTCAGGTGGCACTTTTCGGGGAAATGTGCGCGGAACCCCTATTTGTTTATTTTTCTAAATA
CATTCAAATATGTATCCGCTCATGAGACAATAACCCTGATAAATGCTTCAATAATATTGAAAAAGGAAGA
GTATGAGTACTGAGAGATCCCCTCATAATTTCCCCAAAGCGTAACCATGTGTGAATAAATTTTGAGCTAG
TAGGGTTGCAGCCACGAGTAAGTCTTCCCTTGTTATTGTGTAGCCAGAATGCCGCAAAACTTCCATGCCT
AAGCGAACTGTTGAGAGTACGTTTCGATTTCTGACTGTGTTAGCCTGGAAGTGCTTGTCCCAACCTTGTT
TCTGAGCATGAACGCCCGCAAGCCAACATGTTAGTTGAAGCATCAGGGCGATTAGCAGCATGATATCAAA
ACGCTCTGAGCTGCTCGTTCGGCTATGGCGTAGGCCTAGTCCGTAGGCAGGACTTTTCAAGTCTCGGAAG
GTTTCTTCAATCTGCATTCGCTTCGAATAGATATTAACAAGTTGTTTGGGTGTTCGAATTTCAACAGGTA
AGTTAGTTGCTAGAACCCATGGCTCCTTTGCCGACGCTGAGTAGATTTTAGGTGACGGGTGGTGACAATG
AGTCCGTGTCGAGCGCTGATTTTTTCGGCCTTTAGAGCGAGATTTATACAATAGAATTTGGCATGAGATT
GGATTGCTTTTAGTCAGCCTCTTATAGCCTAAAGTCTTTGAGTGACTAGATGACATATCATGTAAGTTGC
TGATAGGTTTCCAGTTTTCCGCTCCTAGGTCTGCATATTGTACTTTTCCTCTTACTCGACTTAACCAGTA
CCAACCCAGCTTCTCAACGGATTTATACCATGGCACTTTAAAGCCAGCATCACTGACAATGAGCGGTGTG
GTGTTACTCGGTAGAATGCTCGCAAGGTCGGCTAGAAATTGGTCATGAGCTTTCTTTGAACATTGCTCTG
AAAGCGGGAACGCTTTCTCATAAAGAGTAACAGAACGACCGTGTAGTGCGACTGAAGCTCGCAATACCAT
AAGTCGTTTTTGCTCACGAATATCAGACCAGTCAACAAGTACAATGGGCATCGTATTGCCCGAACAGATA
AAGCTAGCATGCCAACGGTATACAGCGAGTCGCTCTTTGTGGAGGTGACGATTACCTAACAATCGGTCGA
TTCGTTTGATGTTATGTTTTGTTCTCGCTTTGGTTGGCAGGTTACGGCCAAGTTCGGTAAGAGTGAGAGT
TTTACAGTCAAGTAATGCGTGGCAAGCCAACGTTAAGCTGTTGAGTCGTTTTAAGTGTAATTCGGGGCAG
AATTGGTAAAGAGAGTCGTGTAAAATATCGAGTTCGCACATCTTGTTGTCTGATTATTGATTTTTCGCGA
AACCATTTGATCATATGACAAGATGTGTATCCACCTTAACTTAATGATTTTTACCAAAATCATTAGGGGA
TTCATCAGGTATGAGTATTCAACATTTCCGTGTCGCCCTTATTCCCTTTTTTGCGGCATTTTGCCTTCCT
GTTTTTGCTCACCCAGAAACGCTGGTGAAAGTAAAAGATGCTGAAGATCAGTTGGGTGCACGAGTGGGTT
ACATCGAACTGGATCTCAACAGCGGTAAGATCCTTGAGAGTTTTCGCCCCGAAGAACGTTTTCCAATGAT
GAGCACTTTTAAAGTTCTGCTATGTGGCGCGGTATTATCCCGTATTGACGCCGGGCAAGAGCAACTCGGT
CGCCGCATACACTATTCTCAGAATGACTTGGTTGAGTACTCACCAGTCACAGAAAAGCATCTTACGGATG
GCATGACAGTAAGAGAATTATGCAGTGCTGCCATAACCATGAGTGATAACACTGCGGCCAACTTACTTCT
GACAACGATCGGAGGACCGAAGGAGCTAACCGCTTTTTTGCACAACATGGGGGATCATGTAACTCGCCTT
GATCGTTGGGAACCGGAGCTGAATGAAGCCATACCAAACGACGAGCGTGACACCACGATGCCTGTAGCAA
TGGCAACAACGTTGCGCAAACTATTAACTGGCGAACTACTTACTCTAGCTTCCCGGCAACAATTAATAGA
CTGGATGGAGGCGGATAAAGTTGCAGGACCACTTCTGCGCTCGGCCCTTCCGGCTGGCTGGTTTATTGCT
GATAAATCTGGAGCCGGTGAGCGTGGGTCTCGCGGTATCATTGCAGCACTGGGGCCAGATGGTAAGCCCT
CCCGTATCGTAGTTATCTACACGACGGGGAGTCAGGCAACTATGGATGAACGAAATAGACAGATCGCTGA
GATAGGTGCCTCACTGATTAAGCATTGGTAACTGTCAGACCAAGTTTACTCATATATACTTTAGATTGAT
TTAAAACTTCATTTTTAATTTAAAAGGATCTAGGTGAAGATCCTTTTTGATAATCTCATGACCAAAATCC
CTTAACGTGAGTTTTCGTTCCACTGAGCGTCAGACCCCGTAGAAAAGATCAAAGGATCTTCTTGAGATCC
TTTTTTTCTGCGCGTAATCTGCTGCTTGCAAACAAAAAAACCACCGCTACCAGCGGTGGTTTGTTTGCCG
GATCAAGAGCTACCAACTCTTTTTCCGAAGGTAACTGGCTTCAGCAGAGCGCAGATACCAAATACTGTTC
TTCTAGTGTAGCCGTAGTTAGGCCACCACTTCAAGAACTCTGTAGCACCGCCTACATACCTCGCTCTGCT
AATCCTGTTACCAGTGGCTGCTGCCAGTGGCGATAAGTCGTGTCTTACCGGGTTGGACTCAAGACGATAG
TTACCGGATAAGGCGCAGCGGTCGGGCTGAACGGGGGGTTCGTGCACACAGCCCAGCTTGGAGCGAACGA
CCTACACCGAACTGAGATACCTACAGCGTGAGCTATGAGAAAGCGCCACGCTTCCCGAAGGGAGAAAGGC
GGACAGGTATCCGGTAAGCGGCAGGGTCGGAACAGGAGAGCGCACGAGGGAGCTTCCAGGGGGAAACGCC
TGGTATCTTTATAGTCCTGTCGGGTTTCGCCACCTCTGACTTGAGCGTCGATTTTTGTGATGCTCGTCAG
GGGGGCGGAGCCTATGGAAAAACGCCAGCAACGCGGCCTTTTTACGGTTCCTGGCCTTTTGCTGGCCTTT
TGCTCACATGTTCTTTCCTGCGTTATCCCCTGATTCTGTGGATAACCGTATTACCGCCTTTGAGTGAGCT
GATACCGCTCGCCGCAGCCGAACGACCGAGCGCAGCGAGTCAGTGAGCGAGGAAGCGGAAGAGCGCCCAA
TACGCAAACCGCCTCTCCCCGCGCGTTGGCCGATTCATTAATGCAGCTGGCACGACAGGTTTCCCGACTG
GAAAGCGGGCAGTGAGCGCAACGCAATTAATGTGAGTTAGCTCACTCATTAGGCACCCCAGGCTTTACAC
TTTATGCTTCCGGCTCGTATGTTGTGTGGAATTGTGAGCGGATAACAATTTCACACAGGAAACAGCTATG
ACCATGATTACGCCAAGCTCTAGCTAGAGGTCGACGGTAAACGCTAGCAATGTCAAGGCCTCTCACTCTC
TGATATTCATTTCTTTGCAAGTTATAAATACTGAATAATAAGATGACATGAACTACTACTGCTAGAGATT
TTCCACACTGACTAAAAGGGTCTGAGGGATCTCTAGTTACCAGAGTCACACAACAGACGGGCACACACTA
CTTGAAGCACTCAAGGCAAGCTTTATTGAGGCTTAAGCAGTGGGTTCCCTAGTTAGCCAGAGAGCTCCCA
GGCTCAGATCTGGTCTAACCAGAGAGACCCAGTACAGGCAAAAAGCAGCTGCTTATATGCAGGATCTGAG
GGCTCGCCACTCCCCAGTCCCGCCCAGGCCACGCCTCCCTGGAAAGTCCCCAGCGGAAAGTCCCTTGTAG
CAAGCTCGATATCAGCAGTTCTTGAAGTACTCCGGATGCAGCTCTCGGGCCACGTGATGAAATGCTAGGC
GGCTGTCAAACCTCCACTCTAACACTTCTCTCTCCGGGTCATCCATCCCATGCAGGCTCACAGGGTGTAA
CAAGCTGGTGTTCTCTCCTTTATTGGCCTCTTCTACCTTATCTGGCTCAACTGGTACTAGCTTGTAGCAC
CATCCAAAGGTCAGTGGATATCTGACCCCTGGCCCTGGTGTGTAGTTCTGCTAATCAGGGAAGTAGCCTT
GTGTGTGGTAGATCCACAGATCAAGGATATCTTGTCTTCGTTGGGAGTGAATTAGCCCTTCCAGTCCCCT
CTTTTCTTTTAAAAAGTGGCTAAGATCTACAGCTGCCTTGTAAGTCATTGGTCTTAAAGGTACCTGAGGT
GTGACTGGAAAACCCACCTCCTCCTCCTCTTGTGCTTCTAGCCAGGCACAATCAGCATTGGTAGCTGCTG
TATTGCTACTTGTGATTGCTCCATGTTTTTCTAGGTCTCGACTGCAGAATTAATTCCAGGCGGGGAGGCG
GCCCAAAGGGAGATCCGACTCGTCTGAGGGCGAAGGCGAAGACGCGGAAGAGGCCGCAGAGCCGGCAGCA
GGCCGCGGGAAGGAAGGTCCGCTGGATTGAGGGCCGAAGGGACGTAGCAGAAGGACGTCCCGCGCAGAAT
CCAGGTGGCAACACAGGCGAGCAGCCATGGAAAGGACGTCAGCTTCCCCGACAACACCACGGAATTGTCA
GTGCCCAACAGCCGAGCCCCTGTCCAGCAGCGGGCAAGGCAGGCGGCGATGAGTTCCGCCGTGGCAATAG
GGAGGGGGAAAGCGAAAGTCCCGGAAAGGAGCTGACAGGTGGTGGCAATGCCCCAACCAGTGGGGGTTGC
GTCAGCAAACACAGTGCACACCACGCCACGTTGCCTGACAACGGGCCACAACTCCTCATAAAGAGACAGC
AACCAGGATTTATACAAGGAGGAGAAAATGAAAGCCATACGGGAAGCAATAGCATGATACAAAGGCATTA
AAGCAGCGTATCCACATAGCGTAAAAGGAGCAACATAGTTAAGAATACCAGTCAATCTTTCACAAATTTT
GTAATCCAGAGGTTGATTGTTCCAGACGCGTCTATTCCTTTGCCCTCGGACGAGTGCTGGGGCGTCGGTT
TCCACTATCGGCGAGTACTTCTACACAGCCATCGGTCCAGACGGCCGCGCTTCTGCGGGCGATTTGTGTA
CGCCCGACAGTCCCGGCTCCGGATCGGACGATTGCGTCGCATCGACCCTGCGCCCAAGCTGCATCATCGA
AATTGCCGTCAACCAAGCTCTGATAGAGTTGGTCAAGACCAATGCGGAGCATATACGCCCGGAGCCGCGG
CGATCCTGCAAGCTCCGGATGCCTCCGCTCGAAGTAGCGCGTCTGCTGCTCCATACAAGCCAACCACGGC
CTCCAGAAGAAGATGTTGGCGACCTCGTATTGGGAATCCCCGAACATCGCCTCGCTCCAGTCAATGACCG
CTGTTATGCGGCCATTGTCCGTCAGGACATTGTTGGAGCCGAAATCCGCGTGCACGAGGTGCCGGACTTC
GGGGCAGTCCTCGGCCCAAAGCATCAGCTCATCGAGAGCCTGCGCGACGGACGCACTGACGGTGTCGTCC
ATCACAGTTTGCCAGTGATACACATGGGGATCAGCAATCGCGCATATGAAATCACGCCATGTAGTGTATT
GACCGATTCCTTGCGGTCCGAATGGGCCGAACCCGCTCGTCTGGCTAAGATCGGCCGCAGCGATCGCATC
CATGGCCTCCGCGACCGGCTGCAGAACAGCGGGCAGTTCGGTTTCAGGCAGGTCTTGCAACGTGACACCC
TGTGCACGGCGGGAGATGCAATAGGTCAGGCTCTCGCTGAATTCCCCAATGTCAAGCACTTCCGGAATCG
GGAGCGCGGCCGATGCAAAGTGCCGATAAACATAACGATCTTTGTAGAAACCATCGGCGCAGCTATTTAC
CCGCAGGACATATCCACGCCCTCCTACATCGAAGCTGAAAGCACGAGATTCTTCGCCCTCCGAGAGCTGC
ATCAGGTCGGAGACGCTGTCGAACTTTTCGATCAGAAACTTCTCGACAGACGTCGCGGTGAGTTCAGGCT
TTCCGGATCTATCCATCTTTGGTACGGGTTGTGGCAAGCTTATCATCGTGTTTTTCAAAGGAAAACCACG
TCCCCGTGGTTCGGGGGGCCTAGACGTTTTTTTAACCTCGACTAAACACATGTAAAGCATGTGCACCGAG
GCCCCAGATCAGATCCCATACAATGGGGTACCTTCTGGGCATCCTTCAGCCCCTTGTTGAATACGCTTGA
GGAGAGCCATTTGACTCTTTCCACAACTATCCAACTCACAACGTGGCACTGGGGTTGTGCCGCCTTTGCA
GGTGTATCTTATACACGTGGCTTTTGGCCGCAGAGGCACCTGTCGCCAGGTGGGGGGTTCCGCTGCCTGC
AAA
